>Addgene plasmid #176815 | pEE058 | addgene full sequence | sequence record 349239 | Addgene NGS Result
TTGATTGCGAGTGAGATATTTATGCCAGCCAGCCAGACGCAGACGCGCCGAGACAGAACTTAATGGGCCC
GCTAACAGCGCGATTTGCTGGTGACCCAATGCGACCAGATGCTCCACGCCCAGTCGCGTACCGTCTTCAT
GGGAGAAAATAATACTGTTGATGGGTGTCTGGTCAGAGACATCAAGAAATAACGCCGGAACATTAGTGCA
GGCAGCTTCCACAGCAATGGCATCCTGGTCATCCAGCGGATAGTTAATGATCAGCCCACTGACGCGTTGC
GCGAGAAGATTGTGCACCGCCGCTTTACAGGCTTCGACGCCGCTTCGTTCTACCATCGACACCACCACGC
TGGCACCCAGTTGATCGGCGCGAGATTTAATCGCCGCGACAATTTGCGACGGCGCGTGCAGGGCCAGACT
GGAGGTGGCAACGCCAATCAGCAACGACTGTTTGCCCGCCAGTTGTTGTGCCACGCGGTTGGGAATGTAA
TTCAGCTCCGCCATCGCCGCTTCCACTTTTTCCCGCGTTTTCGCAGAAACGTGGCTGGCCTGGTTCACCA
CGCGGGAAACGGTCTGATAAGAGACACCGGCATACTCTGCGACATCGTATAACGTTACTGGTTTCACATT
CACCACCCTGAATTGACTCTCTTCCGGGCGCTATCATGCCATACCGCGAAAGGTTTTGCGCCATTCGATG
GTGTCCGGGATCTCGACGCTCTCCCTTATGCGACTCCTGCATTAGGAAGCAGCCCAGTAGTAGGTTGAGG
CCGTTGAGCACCGCCGCCGCAAGGAATGGTGCATGCAAGGAGATGGCGCCCAACAGTCCCCCGGCCACGG
GGCCTGCCACCATACCCACGCCGAAACAAGCGCTCATGAGCCCGAAGTGGCGAGCCCGATCTTCCCCATC
GGTGATGTCGGCGATATAGGCGCCAGCAACCGCACCTGTGGCGCCGGTGATGCCGGCCACGATGCGTCCG
GCGTAGAGGATCGAGATCTCGATCCCGCGAAATTAATACGACTCACTATAGGGGAATTGTGAGCGGATAA
CAATTCCCCTCTAGAAATAATTTTGTTTAACTTTAAGAAGGAGATATACATATGGCAGACAATCCTTACC
AGCGTGGTCCGGCTCCGACCAACGCGTCGATTGAGGCAACACGTGGTCCGTACGCGGTGAGCTCTACGTC
CGTGAGCTCTTGGCTGGTTTCCGGTTTCGACGGCGGTACTATTTATTATCCTACTACGACCGCTGATGGC
ACCTTCGGCGCAGTGGCGATCTCCCCGGGTTACACCGCTTACGAATCCAGCATTGCTTGGTTCGGCGAAC
GTCTGGCATCCCAAGGCTTCGTGGTTTTCACCTTCGATACTAACACCACTGTAGACCAGCCGGCCCAGCG
TGGTGACCAGCTGCTGGCGGCTCTGGATTACTTAACCCAACGTTCTTCCGTGCGTTCCCGTGTGGACGCG
AGCCGTCTGGGCGTTATGGGTCATTCCATGGGCGGTGGTGGTTCTTTGGAAGCATCTAAAGACCGTCCGT
CCCTGAAGGCGGCAATCCCGATGACCCCGTGGAACACTGATAAAACCTGGAGCGAGATCCGTACTCCGAC
CTTGATTTTCGGTGCTGAAAACGATTCCGTAGCTCCAGTCGCATCCCATTCCGAACCGTTCTACTCCACC
ATTCCGTCCACCACCAACAAAATGTACATCGAATTAAACGGCGCAAGCCACTTTGCTCCGAACTCCTCTA
ACACGACCATCGCCAAATACAGCATCAGCTGGCTGAAACGTTTCCTGGATAACGACACTCGTTATGACCA
GTTCCTGTGCCCTCTGCCTACTTCTGCGCTGTACATTGAAGAATCTCGCGGTACCTGCCCGCTGCGTCTC
GAGCACCACCACCACCACCACTGAGATCCGGCTGCTAACAAAGCCCGAAAGGAAGCTGAGTTGGCTGCTG
CCACCGCTGAGCAATAACTAGCATAACCCCTTGGGGCCTCTAAACGGGTCTTGAGGGGTTTTTTGCTGAA
AGGAGGAACTATATCCGGATTGGCGAATGGG
[124 nt withheld, positions 2062-2185]
C
[91 nt withheld, positions 2187-2277]
A
[49 nt withheld, positions 2279-2327]
CCTTTGACGTTGGAGTCCACGTTCTTT
[37 nt withheld, positions 2355-2391]
ACCCTATCTCGGTCTATTCTTTTGATTTATAAGGGATTTTGCCGATTTCGGCCTATTGGTTAAAAAATGA
GCTGATTTAACAAAAATTTAACGCGAATTTTAACAAAATATTAACGCTTACAATTTAGGTGGCACTTTTC
GGGGAAATGTGCGCGGAACCCCTATTTGTTTATTTTTCTAAATACATTCAAATATGTATCCGCTCATGAG
ACAATAACCCTGATAAATGCTTCAATAATATTGAAAAAGGAAGAGTATGAGTATTCAACATTTCCGTGTC
GCCCTTATTCCCTTTTTTGCGGCATTTTGCCTTCCTGTTTTTGCTCACCCAGAAACGCTGGTGAAAGTAA
AAGATGCTGAAGATCAGTTGGGTGCACGAGTGGGTTACATCGAACTGGATCTCAACAGCGGTAAGATCCT
TGAGAGTTTTCGCCCCGAAGAACGTTTTCCAATGATGAGCACTTTTAAAGTTCTGCTATGTGGCGCGGTA
TTATCCCGTATTGACGCCGGGCAAGAGCAACTCGGTCGCCGCATACACTATTCTCAGAATGACTTGGTTG
AGTACTCACCAGTCACAGAAAAGCATCTTACGGATGGCATGACAGTAAGAGAATTATGCAGTGCTGCCAT
AACCATGAGTGATAACACTGCGGCCAACTTACTTCTGACAACGATCGGAGGACCGAAGGAGCTAACCGCT
TTTTTGCACAACATGGGGGATCATGTAACTCGCCTTGATCGTTGGGAACCGGAGCTGAATGAAGCCATAC
CAAACGACGAGCGTGACACCACGATGCCTGCAGCAATGGCAACAACGTTGCGCAAACTATTAACTGGCGA
ACTACTTACTCTAGCTTCCCGGCAACAATTAATAGACTGGATGGAGGCGGATAAAGTTGCAGGACCACTT
CTGCGCTCGGCCCTTCCGGCTGGCTGGTTTATTGCTGATAAATCTGGAGCCGGTGAGCGTGGGTCTCGCG
GTATCATTGCAGCACTGGGGCCAGATGGTAAGCCCTCCCGTATCGTAGTTATCTACACGACGGGGAGTCA
GGCAACTATGGATGAACGAAATAGACAGATCGCTGAGATAGGTGCCTCACTGATTAAGCATTGGTAACTG
TCAGACCAAGTTTACTCATATATACTTTAGATTGATTTAAAACTTCATTTTTAATTTAAAAGGATCTAGG
TGAAGATCCTTTTTGATAATCTCATGACCAAAATCCCTTAACGTGAGTTTTCGTTCCACTGAGCGTCAGA
CCCCGTAGAAAAGATCAAAGGATCTTCTTGAGATCCTTTTTTTCTGCGCGTAATCTGCTGCTTGCAAACA
AAAAAACCACCGCTACCAGCGGTGGTTTGTTTGCCGGATCAAGAGCTACCAACTCTTTTTCCGAAGGTAA
CTGGCTTCAGCAGAGCGCAGATACCAAATACTGTCCTTCTAGTGTAGCCGTAGTTAGGCCACCACTTCAA
GAACTCTGTAGCACCGCCTACATACCTCGCTCTGCTAATCCTGTTACCAGTGGCTGCTGCCAGTGGCGAT
AAGTCGTGTCTTACCGGGTTGGACTCAAGACGATAGTTACCGGATAAGGCGCAGCGGTCGGGCTGAACGG
GGGGTTCGTGCACACAGCCCAGCTTGGAGCGAACGACCTACACCGAACTGAGATACCTACAGCGTGAGCT
ATGAGAAAGCGCCACGCTTCCCGAAGGGAGAAAGGCGGACAGGTATCCGGTAAGCGGCAGGGTCGGAACA
GGAGAGCGCACGAGGGAGCTTCCAGGGGGAAACGCCTGGTATCTTTATAGTCCTGTCGGGTTTCGCCACC
TCTGACTTGAGCGTCGATTTTTGTGATGCTCGTCAGGGGGGCGGAGCCTATGGAAAAACGCCAGCAACGC
GGCCTTTTTACGGTTCCTGGCCTTTTGCTGGCCTTTTGCTCACATGTTCTTTCCTGCGTTATCCCCTGAT
TCTGTGGATAACCGTATTACCGCCTTTGAGTGAGCTGATACCGCTCGCCGCAGCCGAACGACCGAGCGCA
GCGAGTCAGTGAGCGAGGAAGCGGAAGAGCGCCTGATGCGGTATTTTCTCCTTACGCATCTGTGCGGTAT
TTCACACCGCAATGGTGCACTCTCAGTACAATCTGCTCTGATGCCGCATAGTTAAGCCAGTATACACTCC
GCTATCGCTACGTGACTGGGTCATGGCTGCGCCCCGACACCCGCCAACACCCGCTGACGCGCCCTGACGG
GCTTGTCTGCTCCCGGCATCCGCTTACAGACAAGCTGTGACCGTCTCCGGGAGCTGCATGTGTCAGAGGT
TTTCACCGTCATCACCGAAACGCGCGAGGCAGCTGCGGTAAAGCTCATCAGCGTGGTCGTGAAGCGATTC
ACAGATGTCTGCCTGTTCATCCGCGTCCAGCTCGTTGAGTTTCTCCAGAAGCGTTAATGTCTGGCTTCTG
ATAAAGCGGGCCATGTTAAGGGCGGTTTTTTCCTGTTTGGTCACTGATGCCTCCGTGTAAGGGGGATTTC
TGTTCATGGGGGTAATGATACCGATGAAACGAGAGAGGATGCTCACGATACGGGTTACTGATGATGAACA
TGCCCGGTTACTGGAACGTTGTGAGGGTAAACAACTGGCGGTATGGATGCGGCGGGACCAGAGAAAAATC
ACTCAGGGTCAATGCCAGCGCTTCGTTAATACAGATGTAGGTGTTCCACAGGGTAGCCAGCAGCATCCTG
CGATGCAGATCCGGAACATAATGGTGCAGGGCGCTGACTTCCGCGTTTCCAGACTTTACGAAACACGGAA
ACCGAAGACCATTCATGTTGTTGCTCAGGTCGCAGACGTTTTGCAGCAGCAGTCGCTTCACGTTCGCTCG
CGTATCGGTGATTCATTCTGCTAACCAGTAAGGCAACCCCGCCAGCCTAGCCGGGTCCTCAACGACAGGA
GCACGATCATGCGCACCCGTGGGGCCGCCATGCCGGCGATAATGGCCTGCTTCTCGCCGAAACGTTTGGT
GGCGGGACCAGTGACGAAGGCTTGAGCGAGGGCGTGCAAGATTCCGAATACCGCAAGCGACAGGCCGATC
ATCGTCGCGCTCCAGCGAAAGCGGTCCTCGCCGAAAATGACCCAGAGCGCTGCCGGCACCTGTCCTACGA
GTTGCATGATAAAGAAGACAGTCATAAGTGCGGCGACGATAGTCATGCCCCGCGCCCACCGGAAGGAGCT
GACTGGGTTGAAGGCTCTCAAGGGCATCGGTCGAGATCCCGGTGCCTAATGAGTGAGCTAACTTACATTA
ATTGCGTTGCGCTCACTGCCCGCTTTCCAGTCGGGAAACCTGTCGTGCCAGCTGCATTAATGAATCGGCC
AACGCGCGGGGAGAGGCGGTTTGCGTATTGGGCGCCAGGGTGGTTTTTCTTTTCACCAGTGAGACGGGCA
ACAGCTGATTGCCCTTCACCGCCTGGCCCTGAGAGAGTTGCAGCAAGCGGTCCACGCTGGTTTGCCCCAG
CAGGCGAAAATCCTGTTTGATGGTGGTTAACGGCGGGATATAACATGAGCTGTCTTCGGTATCGTCGTAT
CCCACTACCGAGATATCCGCACCAACGCGCAGCCCGGACTCGGTAATGGCGCGCATTGCGCCCAGCGCCA
TCTGATCGTTGGCAACCAGCATCGCAGTGGGAACGATGCCCTCATTCAGCATTTGCATGGTTTGTTGAAA
ACCGGACATGGCACTCCAGTCGCCTTCCCGTTCCGCTATCGGCTGAAT
Features (pLannotate 1.2.2; 19 found; start..end, strand, type, name):
    628..705     -  promoter       lacI promoter: lacI
    713..992     -  CDS            TcR (fragment): tetracycline efflux protein; tet; confers resistance to tetracycline
   1014..1032    +  promoter       T7 promoter: promoter for bacteriophage T7 RNA polymerase
   1033..1057    +  protein_bind   lac operator: The lac repressor binds to the lac operator to inhibit transcription in E. coli. This inhibition can be relieved by adding lactose or isopropyl-β-D-thiogalactopyranoside (IPTG). lac repressor encoded by lacI
   1072..1094    +  RBS            RBS: efficient ribosome binding site from bacteriophage T7 gene 10 (Olins and Rangwala, 1989)
   1111..1830    +  CDS            PETH_UNKP (fragment): Experimental evidence at protein level: Swiss-Prot protein existence level 1. Cutinase that degrades cutin fibers prepared from tomato peels and hydrolyzes various fatty acid monoesters with acyl chain lengths of 2 to 18, with a preference for short-chain substrates (C4 substrate at most). Cannot hydrolyze olive oil (PubMed:22194294). Is also able to degrade polyethylene terephthalate (PET), the most abundant polyester plastic in the world (PubMed:22194294, PubMed:32269349). Can also depolymerize poly(epsilon-caprolactone) (PCL), a synthetic aliphatic biodegradable polyester (PubMed:22194294).
   1894..1911    +  CDS            9xHis (fragment): 9xHis affinity tag
   1921..1970    +  CDS            SET1 (fragment): solubility-enhancement tag derived from T7 phage gene 10B
   1978..2025    +  terminator     T7 terminator: transcription terminator for bacteriophage T7 RNA polymerase
   2062..2490    +  rep_origin     f1 ori (sequence partly withheld): f1 bacteriophage origin of replication; arrow indicates direction of (+) strand synthesis
   2543..2647    +  promoter       AmpR promoter: bla
   2648..3508    +  CDS            AmpR: β-lactamase; bla; confers resistance to ampicillin, carbenicillin, and related antibiotics
   3679..4267    +  rep_origin     ori: high-copy-number ColE1/pMB1/pBR322/pUC origin of replication
   4453..4592    -  misc_feature   bom: basis of mobility region from pBR322
   4694..4885    -  CDS            rop: Rop protein, which maintains plasmids at low copy number; rop
   4902..5282    +  CDS            YPB1_ECOLX: Protein predicted: Swiss-Prot protein existence level 4. From Escherichia coli.
   5354..5645    -  CDS            TcR (fragment): tetracycline efflux protein; tet; confers resistance to tetracycline
   5660..5681    -  protein_bind   CAP binding site: CAP binding activates transcription in the presence of cAMP. E. coli catabolite activator protein
   5694..627     -  CDS            lacI (across the origin): lac repressor; lacI; The lac repressor binds to the lac operator to inhibit transcription in E. coli. This inhibition can be relieved by adding lactose or isopropyl-β-D-thiogalactopyranoside (IPTG).
