[The description below was written by a language model from this plasmid's Addgene catalogue record and pLannotate feature annotations shown in this document.]
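Description:
pEE058 is a bacterial expression plasmid built on the pET21b(+) backbone that carries a codon-optimized gene for a putative thermophilic poly(ethylene terephthalate) (PET) hydrolase, designated "609", from a Promicromonosporaceae bacterium. The roughly 783 bp insert was placed between the NdeI and XhoI sites, so the coding sequence sits directly downstream of the T7 promoter, a lac operator and the strong T7 gene 10 ribosome binding site. It reads through into the backbone-encoded C-terminal 6xHis tag before the T7 terminator. The automated annotation matches most of the insert to a known cutinase with PET-degrading activity, consistent with the stated enzyme class. The histidine run is labelled as a 9xHis fragment, and the short "SET1" hit just after it appears to be an annotation match in backbone sequence rather than a designed fusion.

The plasmid is selected with ampicillin through the β-lactamase gene. It replicates from a pBR322/ColE1-type origin accompanied by the bom region and rop, although the catalogue lists it as high copy. An f1 origin is also present, allowing single-stranded DNA production. The vector carries lacI under its own promoter, so the lac repressor holds the T7lac promoter off until it is relieved with IPTG or lactose in a host that supplies T7 RNA polymerase. Short tetracycline-resistance fragments are non-functional pBR322 remnants. The sequenced record of 6,149 nt agrees with the backbone plus insert. According to the record, the construct is intended for recombinant production in E. coli. The His tag would allow affinity purification of this candidate enzyme, which comes from a study surveying natural diversity for thermotolerant PET hydrolase scaffolds.
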