Addgene plasmid #176815: pEE058
Purpose: Encodes codon optimized putative thermophilic PET hydrolase enzyme for bacterial expression
Depositing lab: Gregg Beckham. Depositing organization: National Laboratory of the Rockies (NLR). Publication: Sourcing thermotolerant poly(ethylene terephthalate) hydrolase scaffolds from natural diversity. Erickson E, Gado JE, Avilan L, Bratti F, Brizendine RK, Cox PA, Gill R, Graham R, Kim DJ, Konig G, Michener WE, Poudel S, Ramirez KJ, Shakespeare TJ, Zahn M, Boyd ES, Payne CM, DuBois JL, Pickford AR, Beckham GT, McGeehan JE. Nat Commun. 2022 Dec 21;13(1):7850. doi: 10.1038/s41467-022-35237-x. PubMed 36543766.
Backbone
  Vector backbone: pET21b(+)
  Backbone manufacturer: EMD Biosciences
  Backbone size w/o insert (bp): 5366
  Vector type: Bacterial Expression
Growth in bacteria
  Bacterial resistance: Ampicillin, 100 μg/mL
  Growth temperature: 37°C
  Growth strain: DH5alpha
  Copy number: High Copy
Gene/Insert
  Gene/Insert name: 609 (alt name: Promicromonosporaceae bacterium WP_125778035.1)
  Species: Promicromonosporaceae bacterium
  Insert size (bp): 783
  Promoter: T7
  Tag / fusion protein: 6xHis (C terminal on backbone)
  Cloning method: Restriction Enzyme; 5′ cloning site NdeI (unknown if destroyed); 3′ cloning site XhoI (unknown if destroyed)
  Sequencing primers: 5′ T7 For; 3′ T7 Rev
Terms and licenses: Academic/Nonprofit Terms; Industry Terms: Not Available to Industry
Depositor comments: Accession Number WP_125778035.1
How to cite: pEE058 was a gift from Gregg Beckham (Addgene plasmid # 176815 ; http://n2t.net/addgene:176815 ; RRID:Addgene_176815)
