>Addgene plasmid #176815 | pEE058 | depositor partial sequence | sequence record 342685 | Insert (including NdeI and XhoI sites)
CATATGGCAGACAATCCTTACCAGCGTGGTCCGGCTCCGACCAACGCGTCGATTGAGGCAACACGTGGTC
CGTACGCGGTGAGCTCTACGTCCGTGAGCTCTTGGCTGGTTTCCGGTTTCGACGGCGGTACTATTTATTA
TCCTACTACGACCGCTGATGGCACCTTCGGCGCAGTGGCGATCTCCCCGGGTTACACCGCTTACGAATCC
AGCATTGCTTGGTTCGGCGAACGTCTGGCATCCCAAGGCTTCGTGGTTTTCACCTTCGATACTAACACCA
CTGTAGACCAGCCGGCCCAGCGTGGTGACCAGCTGCTGGCGGCTCTGGATTACTTAACCCAACGTTCTTC
CGTGCGTTCCCGTGTGGACGCGAGCCGTCTGGGCGTTATGGGTCATTCCATGGGCGGTGGTGGTTCTTTG
GAAGCATCTAAAGACCGTCCGTCCCTGAAGGCGGCAATCCCGATGACCCCGTGGAACACTGATAAAACCT
GGAGCGAGATCCGTACTCCGACCTTGATTTTCGGTGCTGAAAACGATTCCGTAGCTCCAGTCGCATCCCA
TTCCGAACCGTTCTACTCCACCATTCCGTCCACCACCAACAAAATGTACATCGAATTAAACGGCGCAAGC
CACTTTGCTCCGAACTCCTCTAACACGACCATCGCCAAATACAGCATCAGCTGGCTGAAACGTTTCCTGG
ATAACGACACTCGTTATGACCAGTTCCTGTGCCCTCTGCCTACTTCTGCGCTGTACATTGAAGAATCTCG
CGGTACCTGCCCGCTGCGTCTCGAG
